Addgene plasmid #32461: CMV-mito-GEM-GECO1
Purpose: Mammalian expression of mitochondria-targeting blue-green emission ratiometric genetically encoded Ca2+ indicator for optical imaging
Depositing lab: Robert Campbell. Depositing organization: University of Alberta. Publication: An Expanded Palette of Genetically Encoded Ca2+ Indicators. Zhao Y, Araki S, Wu J, Teramoto T, Chang YF, Nakano M, Abdelfattah AS, Fujiwara M, Ishihara T, Nagai T, Campbell RE. Science. 2011 Sep 30;333(6051):1888-91. doi: 10.1126/science.1208592 PubMed 21903779.
Backbone
  Vector backbone: pcDNA3.1 (-)
  Backbone manufacturer: Invitrogen
  Backbone size w/o insert (bp): 5600
  Vector type: Mammalian Expression
  Selectable markers: Neomycin (select with G418)
Growth in bacteria
  Bacterial resistance: Ampicillin, 100 μg/mL
  Growth temperature: 37°C
  Growth strain: DH10B
  Copy number: Unknown
Gene/Insert
  Gene/Insert name: GEM-GECO (alt name: emission ratiometric genetically encoded Ca2+-indicators for optical imaging)
  Insert size (bp): 1248
  Mutation: GCaMP3 L60P/K69E/N77Y/D86G/N98I/K119I/L173Q/T223S/N302S/R377P/K380Q/S 404G/E430V
  GenBank ID: JN258409
  Promoter: CMV
  Tag / fusion protein: a duplex of the mitochondrial targeting signal of cytochrome c oxidase subunit VIII (N terminal on backbone)
  Cloning method: Restriction Enzyme; 5′ cloning site BamHI (not destroyed); 3′ cloning site HindIII (not destroyed)
  Sequencing primers: 5′ TAATACGACTCACTATAGGG; 3′ TAGAAGGCACAGTCGAGG
Terms and licenses: Academic/Nonprofit Terms; Industry Terms: Not Available to Industry
Depositor comments: The vector of the CMV-mito-GEM-GECO1 is based on the mitATeam1.03 pcDNA plasmid reported here: (http://www.pnas.org/content/106/37/15651.abstract)
How to cite: CMV-mito-GEM-GECO1 was a gift from Robert Campbell (Addgene plasmid # 32461 ; http://n2t.net/addgene:32461 ; RRID:Addgene_32461)
