[The description below was written by a language model from this plasmid's Addgene catalogue record and pLannotate feature annotations shown in this document.]
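Description:
CMV-mito-GEM-GECO1 is a mammalian expression plasmid built on the pcDNA3.1(-) backbone that delivers a mitochondria-targeted, genetically encoded calcium indicator. It is propagated in E. coli through a high-copy ColE1/pUC-type origin with ampicillin selection (AmpR under its own bla promoter), and it also carries an f1 origin. For selection in mammalian cells, an SV40 early promoter drives a neomycin phosphotransferase gene terminated by an SV40 polyadenylation signal, conferring G418 resistance. The depositor notes that the vector derives from an earlier mitochondria-targeted pcDNA sensor plasmid. The sequenced record is about 6.8 kb.

The payload is expressed from the human CMV immediate-early enhancer and promoter and terminated by the bovine growth hormone polyadenylation signal. A T7 promoter sits just upstream of the coding region. The open reading frame begins with the mitochondrial targeting signal of cytochrome c oxidase subunit VIII, described in the record as a duplex. The automated annotation marks only one COX8A fragment, although the gap between it and the sensor leaves room for a second copy. This presequence is fused to the N terminus of GEM-GECO1, an insert of roughly 1.25 kb cloned between BamHI and HindIII. GEM-GECO1 is a GCaMP3 derivative carrying a series of point substitutions, which explains why the annotation tool labels the region as a GCaMP6m-like fragment. Small hits to an HIV-1 LTR, ble and lacI are short fragments and probably reflect backbone homology rather than functional elements.

The sensor is a blue-green emission ratiometric Ca2+ indicator. The construct is intended for transfection into mammalian cells for ratiometric optical imaging of mitochondrial calcium.
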