Features (pLannotate 1.2.2; 21 found; start..end, strand, type, name):
     33..85      -  misc_feature   bom (fragment): basis of mobility region from pBR322
    240..619     +  enhancer       CMV enhancer: human cytomegalovirus immediate early enhancer
    620..823     +  promoter       CMV promoter: human cytomegalovirus (CMV) immediate early promoter
    819..852     +  LTR            5' LTR (truncated) (fragment): truncated 5' long terminal repeat (LTR) from HIV-1
    868..886     +  promoter       T7 promoter: promoter for bacteriophage T7 RNA polymerase
    933..1019    +  CDS            COX8A (fragment): COX8A_HUMAN - Also known as COX8, COX8L. Experimental evidence at protein level: Swiss-Prot protein existence level 1. Component of the cytochrome c oxidase, the last enzyme in the mitochondrial electron transport chain which drives oxidative phosphorylation. The respiratory chain contains 3 multisubunit complexes succinate dehydrogenase (complex II, CII), ubiquinol- cytochrome c oxidoreductase (cytochrome b-c1 complex, complex III, CIII) and cytochrome c oxidase (complex IV, CIV), that cooperate to transfer electrons derived from NADH and succinate to molecular oxygen, creating an electrochem
   1134..2382    +  CDS            GCaMP6m (fragment): improved fluorescent protein-based calcium sensor (Chen et al., 2013)
   2417..2641    +  polyA_signal   bGH poly(A) signal: bovine growth hormone polyadenylation signal
   2645..2666    +  promoter       SV40 promoter (fragment): SV40 enhancer and early promoter
   2687..3115    +  rep_origin     f1 ori (sequence partly withheld): f1 bacteriophage origin of replication; arrow indicates direction of (+) strand synthesis
   3129..3458    +  promoter       SV40 promoter: SV40 enhancer and early promoter
   3525..4316    +  CDS            neo: KKA2_KLEPN - Also known as kan, nptII. Experimental evidence at protein level: Swiss-Prot protein existence level 1. Resistance to kanamycin, neomycin, paromomycin, ribostamycin, butirosin and gentamicin B. From Klebsiella pneumoniae.
   4340..4498    +  CDS            ble (fragment): BLE_KLEPN - Experimental evidence at protein level: Swiss-Prot protein existence level 1. Binding protein with a strong affinity to the bleomycin family of antibiotics. Binds to CL990; an antimitotic-antibiotic compound. From Klebsiella pneumoniae.
   4493..4614    +  polyA_signal   SV40 poly(A) signal: SV40 polyadenylation signal
   4687..4703    -  protein_bind   lac operator: The lac repressor binds to the lac operator to inhibit transcription in E. coli. This inhibition can be relieved by adding lactose or isopropyl-β-D-thiogalactopyranoside (IPTG). lac repressor encoded by lacI
   4711..4741    -  promoter       lac promoter: promoter for the E. coli lac operon
   4756..4777    -  protein_bind   CAP binding site: CAP binding activates transcription in the presence of cAMP. E. coli catabolite activator protein
   4790..4882    -  CDS            lacI (fragment): lac repressor; lacI; The lac repressor binds to the lac operator to inhibit transcription in E. coli. This inhibition can be relieved by adding lactose or isopropyl-β-D-thiogalactopyranoside (IPTG).
   5065..5653    -  rep_origin     ori: high-copy-number ColE1/pMB1/pBR322/pUC origin of replication
   5824..6684    -  CDS            AmpR: β-lactamase; bla; confers resistance to ampicillin, carbenicillin, and related antibiotics
   6685..6789    -  promoter       AmpR promoter: bla
>Addgene plasmid #32461 | CMV-mito-GEM-GECO1 | addgene full sequence | sequence record 123705 | Addgene NGS result
ACGTCGACGGATCGGGAGATCTCCCGATCCCCTATGGTGCACTCTCAGTACAATCTGCTCTGATGCCGCA
TAGTTAAGCCAGTATCTGCTCCCTGCTTGTGTGTTGGAGGTCGCTGAGTAGTGCGCGAGCAAAATTTAAG
CTACAACAAGGCAAGGCTTGACCGACAATTGCATGAAGAATCTGCTTAGGGTTAGGCGTTTTGCGCTGCT
TCGCGATGTACGGGCCAGATATACGCGTTGACATTGATTATTGACTAGTTATTAATAGTAATCAATTACG
GGGTCATTAGTTCATAGCCCATATATGGAGTTCCGCGTTACATAACTTACGGTAAATGGCCCGCCTGGCT
GACCGCCCAACGACCCCCGCCCATTGACGTCAATAATGACGTATGTTCCCATAGTAACGCCAATAGGGAC
TTTCCATTGACGTCAATGGGTGGAGTATTTACGGTAAACTGCCCACTTGGCAGTACATCAAGTGTATCAT
ATGCCAAGTACGCCCCCTATTGACGTCAATGACGGTAAATGGCCCGCCTGGCATTATGCCCAGTACATGA
CCTTATGGGACTTTCCTACTTGGCAGTACATCTACGTATTAGTCATCGCTATTACCATGGTGATGCGGTT
TTGGCAGTACATCAATGGGCGTGGATAGCGGTTTGACTCACGGGGATTTCCAAGTCTCCACCCCATTGAC
GTCAATGGGAGTTTGTTTTGGCACCAAAATCAACGGGACTTTCCAAAATGTCGTAACAACTCCGCCCCAT
TGACGCAAATGGGCGGTAGGCGTGTACGGTGGGAGGTCTATATAAGCAGAGCTCTCTGGCTAACTAGAGA
ACCCACTGCTTACTGGCTTATCGAAATTAATACGACTCACTATAGGGAGACCCAAGCTGGCTAGCGTTTA
AACGGGCCCTCTAGACTCGAGCATGTCTGTTCTGACTCCTCTGCTGCTCCGGGGTCTCACAGGTTCCGCA
AGAAGACTCCCCGTGCCTAGGGCCAAAATTCATTCACTGGGGGACCCCATGAGCGTGCTCACCCCACTCC
TGCTGCGGGGGCTGACCGGCAGCGCTAGGCGGCTGCCAGTCCCCAGGGCCAAGATCCACAGTCTCGGCGA
TCCCAAGGATCCAACCATGGTCGACTCATCACGTCGTAAGTGGAATAAGACAGGTCACGCAGTCAGAGCT
ATAGGTCGGCTGAGCTCACCAGAGAACGTGTATATAAAGGCCGACGAGCAGAAGAACGGCATCAAGGCGT
ACTTCAAGATCCGCCACAACATCGAGGGCGGCGGCGTGCAGCTCGCCTACCACTACCAGCAGATCACCCC
CATAGGCGACGGCCCCGTGCTGCTGCCCGACAACCACTACCTGAGCGTGCAGTCCATACTTTCGAAAGAC
CCCAACGAGAAGCGCGATCACATGGTCCTGCTGGAGTTCGTGACCGCCGCCGGGATCACTCTCGGCATGG
ACGAGCTGTACAAGGGTGGCAGCGGTGGCATGGTGAGCAAGGGCGAGGAGCTGTTCACCGGGGTGGTGCC
CATCCAGGTCGAGCTGGACGGCGACGTAAACGGCCACAAGTTCAGCGTGTCCGGCGAGGGTGAGGGCGAT
GCCACCTACGGCAAGCTGACCCTGAAGTTCATCTGCACCACCGGCAAGCTGCCCGTGCCCTGGCCCACCC
TCGTGACCACCCTGTCCTACGGCGTGCAGTGCTTCAGCCGCTACCCCGACCACATGAAGCAGCACGACTT
CTTCAAGTCCGCCATGCCCGAAGGCTACATCCAGGAGCGCACCATCTTCTTCAAGGACGACGGCAACTAC
AAGACCCGCGCCGAGGTGAAGTTCGAGGGCGACACCCTGGTGAACCGCATCGAGCTGAAGGGCATCGACT
TCAAGGAGGACGGCAACATCCTGGGGCACAAGCTGGAGTACAGCACGCGTGACCAACTGACTGAAGAGCA
GATCGCAGAATTTAAAGAGGCTTTCTCCCTATTTGACAAGGACGGGGATGGGACGATAACAACCAAGGAG
CTGGGGACGGTGATGCGGTCTCTGGGGCAGAACCCCACAGAAGCAGAGCTGCAGGACATGATCAATGAAG
TAGATGCCGACGGTGACGGCACAATCGACTTCCCTGAGTTCCTGACAATGATGGCACCTAAAATGCAGGA
CACAGACAGTGAAGAAGAAATTAGAGAAGCGTTCCGTGTGTTTGATAAGGACGGCAATGGCTACATCGGC
GCAGCAGAGCTTCGCCACGTGATGACAAACCTTGGAGAGAAGTTAACAGATGAAGAGGTTGATGAAATGA
TCAGGGTTGCAGACATCGATGGGGATGGTCAGGTAAACTACGAAGAGTTTGTACAAATGATGACAGCGAA
GTAGAAGCTTAAGTTTAAACCGCTGATCAGCCTCGACTGTGCCTTCTAGTTGCCAGCCATCTGTTGTTTG
CCCCTCCCCCGTGCCTTCCTTGACCCTGGAAGGTGCCACTCCCACTGTCCTTTCCTAATAAAATGAGGAA
ATTGCATCGCATTGTCTGAGTAGGTGTCATTCTATTCTGGGGGGTGGGGTGGGGCAGGACAGCAAGGGGG
AGGATTGGGAAGACAATAGCAGGCATGCTGGGGATGCGGTGGGCTCTATGGCTTCTGAGGCGGAAAGAAC
CAGCTGGGGCTCTAGGGGGTATCCCC
[124 nt withheld, positions 2687-2810]
C
[91 nt withheld, positions 2812-2902]
A
[49 nt withheld, positions 2904-2952]
CCTTTGACGTTGGAGTCCACGTTCTTT
[37 nt withheld, positions 2980-3016]
ACCCTATCTCGGTCTATTCTTTTGATTTATAAGGGATTTTGCCGATTTCGGCCTATTGGTTAAAAAATGA
GCTGATTTAACAAAAATTTAACGCGAATTAATTCTGTGGAATGTGTGTCAGTTAGGGTGTGGAAAGTCCC
CAGGCTCCCCAGCAGGCAGAAGTATGCAAAGCATGCATCTCAATTAGTCAGCAACCAGGTGTGGAAAGTC
CCCAGGCTCCCCAGCAGGCAGAAGTATGCAAAGCATGCATCTCAATTAGTCAGCAACCATAGTCCCGCCC
CTAACTCCGCCCATCCCGCCCCTAACTCCGCCCAGTTCCGCCCATTCTCCGCCCCATGGCTGACTAATTT
TTTTTATTTATGCAGAGGCCGAGGCCGCCTCTGCCTCTGAGCTATTCCAGAAGTAGTGAGGAGGCTTTTT
TGGAGGCCTAGGCTTTTGCAAAAAGCTCCCGGGAGCTTGTATATCCATTTTCGGATCTGATCAAGAGACA
GGATGAGGATCGTTTCGCATGATTGAACAAGATGGATTGCACGCAGGTTCTCCGGCCGCTTGGGTGGAGA
GGCTATTCGGCTATGACTGGGCACAACAGACAATCGGCTGCTCTGATGCCGCCGTGTTCCGGCTGTCAGC
GCAGGGGCGCCCGGTTCTTTTTGTCAAGACCGACCTGTCCGGTGCCCTGAATGAACTGCAGGACGAGGCA
GCGCGGCTATCGTGGCTGGCCACGACGGGCGTTCCTTGCGCAGCTGTGCTCGACGTTGTCACTGAAGCGG
GAAGGGACTGGCTGCTATTGGGCGAAGTGCCGGGGCAGGATCTCCTGTCATCTCACCTTGCTCCTGCCGA
GAAAGTATCCATCATGGCTGATGCAATGCGGCGGCTGCATACGCTTGATCCGGCTACCTGCCCATTCGAC
CACCAAGCGAAACATCGCATCGAGCGAGCACGTACTCGGATGGAAGCCGGTCTTGTCGATCAGGATGATC
TGGACGAAGAGCATCAGGGGCTCGCGCCAGCCGAACTGTTCGCCAGGCTCAAGGCGCGCATGCCCGACGG
CGAGGATCTCGTCGTGACCCATGGCGATGCCTGCTTGCCGAATATCATGGTGGAAAATGGCCGCTTTTCT
GGATTCATCGACTGTGGCCGGCTGGGTGTGGCGGACCGCTATCAGGACATAGCGTTGGCTACCCGTGATA
TTGCTGAAGAGCTTGGCGGCGAATGGGCTGACCGCTTCCTCGTGCTTTACGGTATCGCCGCTCCCGATTC
GCAGCGCATCGCCTTCTATCGCCTTCTTGACGAGTTCTTCTGAGCGGGACTCTGGGGTTCGAAATGACCG
ACCAAGCGACGCCCAACCTGCCATCACGAGATTTCGATTCCACCGCCGCCTTCTATGAAAGGTTGGGCTT
CGGAATCGTTTTCCGGGACGCCGGCTGGATGATCCTCCAGCGCGGGGATCTCATGCTGGAGTTCTTCGCC
CACCCCAACTTGTTTATTGCAGCTTATAATGGTTACAAATAAAGCAATAGCATCACAAATTTCACAAATA
AAGCATTTTTTTCACTGCATTCTAGTTGTGGTTTGTCCAAACTCATCAATGTATCTTATCATGTCTGTAT
ACCGTCGACCTCTAGCTAGAGCTTGGCGTAATCATGGTCATAGCTGTTTCCTGTGTGAAATTGTTATCCG
CTCACAATTCCACACAACATACGAGCCGGAAGCATAAAGTGTAAAGCCTGGGGTGCCTAATGAGTGAGCT
AACTCACATTAATTGCGTTGCGCTCACTGCCCGCTTTCCAGTCGGGAAACCTGTCGTGCCAGCTGCATTA
ATGAATCGGCCAACGCGCGGGGAGAGGCGGTTTGCGTATTGGGCGCTCTTCCGCTTCCTCGCTCACTGAC
TCGCTGCGCTCGGTCGTTCGGCTGCGGCGAGCGGTATCAGCTCACTCAAAGGCGGTAATACGGTTATCCA
CAGAATCAGGGGATAACGCAGGAAAGAACATGTGAGCAAAAGGCCAGCAAAAGGCCAGGAACCGTAAAAA
GGCCGCGTTGCTGGCGTTTTTCCATAGGCTCCGCCCCCCTGACGAGCATCACAAAAATCGACGCTCAAGT
CAGAGGTGGCGAAACCCGACAGGACTATAAAGATACCAGGCGTTTCCCCCTGGAAGCTCCCTCGTGCGCT
CTCCTGTTCCGACCCTGCCGCTTACCGGATACCTGTCCGCCTTTCTCCCTTCGGGAAGCGTGGCGCTTTC
TCATAGCTCACGCTGTAGGTATCTCAGTTCGGTGTAGGTCGTTCGCTCCAAGCTGGGCTGTGTGCACGAA
CCCCCCGTTCAGCCCGACCGCTGCGCCTTATCCGGTAACTATCGTCTTGAGTCCAACCCGGTAAGACACG
ACTTATCGCCACTGGCAGCAGCCACTGGTAACAGGATTAGCAGAGCGAGGTATGTAGGCGGTGCTACAGA
GTTCTTGAAGTGGTGGCCTAACTACGGCTACACTAGAAGAACAGTATTTGGTATCTGCGCTCTGCTGAAG
CCAGTTACCTTCGGAAAAAGAGTTGGTAGCTCTTGATCCGGCAAACAAACCACCGCTGGTAGCGGTGGTT
TTTTTGTTTGCAAGCAGCAGATTACGCGCAGAAAAAAAGGATCTCAAGAAGATCCTTTGATCTTTTCTAC
GGGGTCTGACGCTCAGTGGAACGAAAACTCACGTTAAGGGATTTTGGTCATGAGATTATCAAAAAGGATC
TTCACCTAGATCCTTTTAAATTAAAAATGAAGTTTTAAATCAATCTAAAGTATATATGAGTAAACTTGGT
CTGACAGTTACCAATGCTTAATCAGTGAGGCACCTATCTCAGCGATCTGTCTATTTCGTTCATCCATAGT
TGCCTGACTCCCCGTCGTGTAGATAACTACGATACGGGAGGGCTTACCATCTGGCCCCAGTGCTGCAATG
ATACCGCGAGACCCACGCTCACCGGCTCCAGATTTATCAGCAATAAACCAGCCAGCCGGAAGGGCCGAGC
GCAGAAGTGGTCCTGCAACTTTATCCGCCTCCATCCAGTCTATTAATTGTTGCCGGGAAGCTAGAGTAAG
TAGTTCGCCAGTTAATAGTTTGCGCAACGTTGTTGCCATTGCTACAGGCATCGTGGTGTCACGCTCGTCG
TTTGGTATGGCTTCATTCAGCTCCGGTTCCCAACGATCAAGGCGAGTTACATGATCCCCCATGTTGTGCA
AAAAAGCGGTTAGCTCCTTCGGTCCTCCGATCGTTGTCAGAAGTAAGTTGGCCGCAGTGTTATCACTCAT
GGTTATGGCAGCACTGCATAATTCTCTTACTGTCATGCCATCCGTAAGATGCTTTTCTGTGACTGGTGAG
TACTCAACCAAGTCATTCTGAGAATAGTGTATGCGGCGACCGAGTTGCTCTTGCCCGGCGTCAATACGGG
ATAATACCGCGCCACATAGCAGAACTTTAAAAGTGCTCATCATTGGAAAACGTTCTTCGGGGCGAAAACT
CTCAAGGATCTTACCGCTGTTGAGATCCAGTTCGATGTAACCCACTCGTGCACCCAACTGATCTTCAGCA
TCTTTTACTTTCACCAGCGTTTCTGGGTGAGCAAAAACAGGAAGGCAAAATGCCGCAAAAAAGGGAATAA
GGGCGACACGGAAATGTTGAATACTCATACTCTTCCTTTTTCAATATTATTGAAGCATTTATCAGGGTTA
TTGTCTCATGAGCGGATACATATTTGAATGTATTTAGAAAAATAAACAAATAGGGGTTCCGCGCACATTT
CCCCGAAAAGTGCCACCTG
