>Addgene plasmid #32461 | CMV-mito-GEM-GECO1 | depositor partial sequence | sequence record 37231 | CMV-mito-GEM-GECO1 sequence 1458 bps
ATGTCTGTTCTGACTCCTCTGCTGCTCCGGGGTCTCACAGGTTCCGCAAGAAGACTCCCCGTGCCTAGGG
CCAAAATTCATTCACTGGGGGACCCCATGAGCGTGCTCACCCCACTCCTGCTGCGGGGGCTGACCGGCAG
CGCTAGGCGGCTGCCAGTCCCCAGGGCCAAGATCCACAGTCTCGGCGATCCCAAGGATCCAACCATGGTC
GACTCATCACGTCGTAAGTGGAATAAGACAGGTCACGCAGTCAGAGCTATAGGTCGGCTGAGCTCACCAG
AGAACGTGTATATAAAGGCCGACGAGCAGAAGAACGGCATCAAGGCGTACTTCAAGATCCGCCACAACAT
CGAGGGCGGCGGCGTGCAGCTCGCCTACCACTACCAGCAGATCACCCCCATAGGCGACGGCCCCGTGCTG
CTGCCCGACAACCACTACCTGAGCGTGCAGTCCATACTTTCGAAAGACCCCAACGAGAAGCGCGATCACA
TGGTCCTGCTGGAGTTCGTGACCGCCGCCGGGATCACTCTCGGCATGGACGAGCTGTACAAGGGTGGCAG
CGGTGGCATGGTGAGCAAGGGCGAGGAGCTGTTCACCGGGGTGGTGCCCATCCAGGTCGAGCTGGACGGC
GACGTAAACGGCCACAAGTTCAGCGTGTCCGGCGAGGGTGAGGGCGATGCCACCTACGGCAAGCTGACCC
TGAAGTTCATCTGCACCACCGGCAAGCTGCCCGTGCCCTGGCCCACCCTCGTGACCACCCTGTCCTACGG
CGTGCAGTGCTTCAGCCGCTACCCCGACCACATGAAGCAGCACGACTTCTTCAAGTCCGCCATGCCCGAA
GGCTACATCCAGGAGCGCACCATCTTCTTCAAGGACGACGGCAACTACAAGACCCGCGCCGAGGTGAAGT
TCGAGGGCGACACCCTGGTGAACCGCATCGAGCTGAAGGGCATCGACTTCAAGGAGGACGGCAACATCCT
GGGGCACAAGCTGGAGTACAGCACGCGTGACCAACTGACTGAAGAGCAGATCGCAGAATTTAAAGAGGCT
TTCTCCCTATTTGACAAGGACGGGGATGGGACGATAACAACCAAGGAGCTGGGGACGGTGATGCGGTCTC
TGGGGCAGAACCCCACAGAAGCAGAGCTGCAGGACATGATCAATGAAGTAGATGCCGACGGTGACGGCAC
AATCGACTTCCCTGAGTTCCTGACAATGATGGCACCTAAAATGCAGGACACAGACAGTGAAGAAGAAATT
AGAGAAGCGTTCCGTGTGTTTGATAAGGACGGCAATGGCTACATCGGCGCAGCAGAGCTTCGCCACGTGA
TGACAAACCTTGGAGAGAAGTTAACAGATGAAGAGGTTGATGAAATGATCAGGGTTGCAGACATCGATGG
GGATGGTCAGGTAAACTACGAAGAGTTTGTACAAATGATGACAGCGAAGTAGAAGCTT
