>Addgene plasmid #32461 | CMV-mito-GEM-GECO1 | addgene partial sequence | sequence record 49925 | SV40pro-F 5'-TATTTATGCAGAGGCCGAGG-3'
TAGTGAGGAGGCTTTTTTGGAGGCCTAGGCTTTTGCAAAAAGCTCCCGGGAGCTTGTATATCCATTTTCG
GATCTGATCAAGAGACAGGATGAGGATCGTTTCGCATGATTGAACAAGATGGATTGCACGCAGGTTCTCC
GGCCGCTTGGGTGGAGAGGCTATTCGGCTATGACTGGGCACAACAGACAATCGGCTGCTCTGATGCCGCC
GTGTTCCGGCTGTCAGCGCAGGGGCGCCCGGTTCTTTTTGTCAAGACCGACCTGTCCGGTGCCCTGAATG
AACTGCAGGACGAGGCAGCGCGGCTATCGTGGCTGGCCACGACGGGCGTTCCTTGCGCAGCTGTGCTCGA
CGTTGTCACTGAAGCGGGAAGGGACTGGCTGCTATTGGGCGAAGTGCCGGGGCAGGATCTCCTGTCATCT
CACCTTGCTCCTGCCGAGAAAGTATCCATCATGGCTGATGCAATGCGGCGGCTGCATACGCTTGATCCGG
CTACCTGCCCATTCGACCACCAAGCGAAACATCGCATCGAGCGAGCACGTACTCGGATGGAAGCCGGTCT
TGTCGATCAGGATGATCTGGACGAAGAGCATCAGGGGCTCGCGCCAGCCGAACTGTTCGCCAGGCTCAAG
GCGCGCATGCCCGACGGCGAGGATCTCGTCGTGACCCATGGCGATGCCTGCTTGCCGAATATCATGGTGG
AAA
