>Addgene plasmid #32461 | CMV-mito-GEM-GECO1 | addgene partial sequence | sequence record 99061 | T7 5'-TAATACGACTCACTATAGGG-3'
CCTCTAGACTCGAGCATGTCTGTTCTGACTCCTCTGCTGCTCCGGGGTCTCACAGGTTCCGCAAGAAGAC
TCCCCGTGCCTAGGGCCAAAATTCATTCACTGGGGGACCCCATGAGCGTGCTCACCCCACTCCTGCTGCG
GGGGCTGACCGGCAGCGCTAGGCGGCTGCCAGTCCCCAGGGCCAAGATCCACAGTCTCGGCGATCCCAAG
GATCCAACCATGGTCGACTCATCACGTCGTAAGTGGAATAAGACAGGTCACGCAGTCAGAGCTATAGGTC
GGCTGAGCTCACCAGAGAACGTGTATATAAAGGCCGACGAGCAGAAGAACGGCATCAAGGCGTACTTCAA
GATCCGCCACAACATCGAGGGCGGCGGCGTGCAGCTCGCCTACCACTACCAGCAGATCACCCCCATAGGC
GACGGCCCCGTGCTGCTGCCCGACAACCACTACCTGAGCGTGCAGTCCATACTTTCGAAAGACCCCAACG
AGAAGCGCGATCACATGGTCCTGCTGGAGTTCGTGACCGCCGCCGGGATCACTCTCGGCATGGACGAGCT
GTACAAGGGTGGCAGCGGTGGCATGGTGAGCAAGGGCGAGGAGCTGTTCACCGGGGTGGTGCCCATCCAG
GTCGAGCTGGACGGCGACGTAAACGGCCACAAGTTCAGCGTGTCCGGCGAGGGTGAGGGCGATGCCACCT
ACGGCAAGCTGACCCTGAAGTTCATCTGCACCACCGGCAAGCTGCCCGTGCCCTGGCCCACCCTCGTGAC
CACCCTGTCCTACGGCGTGCAG
