>Addgene plasmid #32461 | CMV-mito-GEM-GECO1 | addgene partial sequence | sequence record 99063 | BGH-rev 5'-TAGAAGGCACAGTCGAGG-3'
TTCGCTGTCATCATTTGTACAAACTCTTCGTAGTTTACCTGACCATCCCCATCGATGTCTGCAACCCTGA
TCATTTCATCAACCTCTTCATCTGTTAACTTCTCTCCAAGGTTTGTCATCACGTGGCGAAGCTCTGCTGC
GCCGATGTAGCCATTGCCGTCCTTATCAAACACACGGAACGCTTCTCTAATTTCTTCTTCACTGTCTGTG
TCCTGCATTTTAGGTGCCATCATTGTCAGGAACTCAGGGAAGTCGATTGTGCCGTCACCGTCGGCATCTA
CTTCATTGATCATGTCCTGCAGCTCTGCTTCTGTGGGGTTCTGCCCCAGAGACCGCATCACCGTCCCCAG
CTCCTTGGTTGTTATCGTCCCATCCCCGTCCTTGTCAAATAGGGAGAAAGCCTCTTTAAATTCTGCGATC
TGCTCTTCAGTCAGTTGGTCACGCGTGCTGTACTCCAGCTTGTGCCCCAGGATGTTGCCGTCCTCCTTGA
AGTCGATGCCCTTCAGCTCGATGCGGTTCACCAGGGTGTCGCCCTCGAACTTCACCTCGGCGCGGGTCTT
GTAGTTGCCGTCGTCCTTGAAGAAGATGGTGCGCTCCTGGATGTAGCCTTCGGGCATGGCGGACTTGAAG
AAGTCGTGCTGCTTCATGTGGTCGGGGTAGCGGCTGAAGCACTGCACGCCGTAGGACAGGGTGGTCACGA
GGGTGGGCCAGGGCACGGGCAGCTTGCCGGTGGTGCAGATGAACTTCAGGGTCAGCTTGCCGTA
